>Addgene plasmid #115902 | pLacI-LAP | depositor full sequence | sequence record 218805 | Full Sequence
TAGTTATTAATAGTAATCAATTACGGGGTCATTAGTTCATAGCCCATATATGGAGTTCCGCGTTACATAA
CTTACGGTAAATGGCCCGCCTGGCTGACCGCCCAACGACCCCCGCCCATTGACGTCAATAATGACGTATG
TTCCCATAGTAACGCCAATAGGGACTTTCCATTGACGTCAATGGGTGGAGTATTTACGGTAAACTGCCCA
CTTGGCAGTACATCAAGTGTATCATATGCCAAGTACGCCCCCTATTGACGTCAATGACGGTAAATGGCCC
GCCTGGCATTATGCCCAGTACATGACCTTATGGGACTTTCCTACTTGGCAGTACATCTACGTATTAGTCA
TCGCTATTACCATGGTGATGCGGTTTTGGCAGTACATCAATGGGCGTGGATAGCGGTTTGACTCACGGGG
ATTTCCAAGTCTCCACCCCATTGACGTCAATGGGAGTTTGTTTTGGCACCAAAATCAACGGGACTTTCCA
AAATGTCGTAACAACTCCGCCCCATTGACGCAAATGGGCGGTAGGCGTGTACGGTGGGAGGTCTATATAA
GCAGAGCTGGTTTAGTGAACCGTCAGATCCGCTAGCATGGTGAAACCAGTAACGTTATACGATGTCGCAG
AGTATGCCGGTGTCTCTTATCAGACCGTTTCCCGCGTGGTGAACCAGGCCAGCCACGTTTCTGCGAAAAC
GCGGGAAAAAGTGGAAGCGGCGATGGCGGAGCTGAATTACATTCCCAACCGCGTGGCACAACAACTGGCG
GGCAAACAGTCGTTGCTGATTGGCGTTGCCACCTCCAGTCTGGCCCTGCACGCGCCGTCGCAAATTGTCG
CGGCGATTAAATCTCGCGCCGATCAACTGGGTGCCAGCGTGGTGGTGTCGATGGTAGAACGAAGCGGCGT
CGAAGCCTGTAAAGCGGCGGTGCACAATCTTCTCGCGCAACGCGTCAGTGGGCTGATCATTAACTATCCG
CTGGATGACCAGGATGCCATTGCTGTGGAAGCTGCCTGCACTAATGTTCCGGCGTTATTTCTTGATGTCT
CTGACCAGACACCCATCAACAGTATTATTTTCTCCCATGAAGACGGTACGCGACTGGGCGTGGAGCATCT
GGTCGCATTGGGTCACCAGCAAATCGCGCTGTTAGCGGGCCCATTAAGTTCTGTCTCGGCGCGTCTGCGT
CTGGCTGGCTGGCATAAATATCTCACTCGCAATCAAATTCAGCCGATAGCGGAACGGGAAGGCGACTGGA
GTGCCATGTCCGGTTTTCAACAAACCATGCAAATGCTGAATGAGGGCATCGTTCCCACTGCGATGCTGGT
TGCCAACGATCAGATGGCGCTGGGCGCAATGCGCGCCATTACCGAGTCCGGGCTGCGCGTTGGTGCGGAT
ATCTCGGTAGTGGGATACGACGATACCGAAGACAGCTCATGTTATATCCCGCCGTCAACCACCATCAAAC
AGGATTTTCGCCTGCTGGGGCAAACCAGCGTGGACCGCTTGCTGCAACTCTCTCAGGGCCAGGCGGTGAA
GGGCAATCAGCTGTTGCCCGTCTCACTGGTGAAAAGAAAAACCACCCTGGCGCCCAATACGCAAACCGCC
TCTCCCCGCGCGTTGGCCGATTCATTAATGCAGCTGGCACGACAGGTTTCCCGAAGCAGCCTGAGGCCTC
CTAAGAAGAAGAGGAAGGTTGGGCTAGCGCTACCGGTCGCCACCATGGTGAGCAAGGGCGAGGAGCTGTT
CACCGGGGTGGTGCCCATCCTGGTCGAGCTGGACGGCGACGTAAACGGCCACAAGTTCAGCGTGTCCGGC
GAGGGCGAGGGCGATGCCACCTACGGCAAGCTGACCCTGAAGTTCATCTGCACCACCGGCAAGCTGCCCG
TGCCCTGGCCCACCCTCGTGACCACCCTGACCTACGGCGTGCAGTGCTTCAGCCGCTACCCCGACCACAT
GAAGCAGCACGACTTCTTCAAGTCCGCCATGCCCGAAGGCTACGTCCAGGAGCGCACCATCTTCTTCAAG
GACGACGGCAACTACAAGACCCGCGCCGAGGTGAAGTTCGAGGGCGACACCCTGGTGAACCGCATCGAGC
TGAAGGGCATCGACTTCAAGGAGGACGGCAACATCCTGGGGCACAAGCTGGAGTACAACTACAACAGCCA
CAACGTCTATATCATGGCCGACAAGCAGAAGAACGGCATCAAGGTGAACTTCAAGATCCGCCACAACATC
GAGGACGGCAGCGTGCAGCTCGCCGACCACTACCAGCAGAACACCCCCATCGGCGACGGCCCCGTGCTGC
TGCCCGACAACCACTACCTGAGCACCCAGTCCGCCCTGAGCAAAGACCCCAACGAGAAGCGCGATCACAT
GGTCCTGCTGGAGTTCGTGACCGCCGCCGGGATCACTCTCGGCATGGACGAGCTGTACAAGTCCGGAGGG
GATCGGTGGAGCTCCACCGGTGGCGGCCGCTCTAGAGAGAATCTTTATTTTCAGGGCGCCGCCAAATTCA
AAGAAACCGCTGCTGCTAAATTCGAACGCCAGCACATGGACAGCGGAGGTGGAGGTACTAGTCTCGAGCT
CAAGCTTCGAATTCTGCAGTCGACGGTACCGCGGGCCCGGGATCCACCGGATCTAGATAACTGATCATAA
TCAGCCATACCACATTTGTAGAGGTTTTACTTGCTTTAAAAAACCTCCCACACCTCCCCCTGAACCTGAA
ACATAAAATGAATGCAATTGTTGTTGTTAACTTGTTTATTGCAGCTTATAATGGTTACAAATAAAGCAAT
AGCATCACAAATTTCACAAATAAAGCATTTTTTTCACTGCATTCTAGTTGTGGTTTGTCCAAACTCATCA
ATGTATCTTAACGCGTAAATTGTAAGCGTTAATATTTTGTTAAAATTCGCGTTAAATTTTTGTTAAATCA
GCTCATTTTTTAACCAATAGGCCGAAATCGGCAAAATCCCTTATAAATCAAAAGAATAGACCGAGATAGG
GT
[37 nt withheld, positions 3013-3049]
AAAGAACGTGGACTCCAACGTCAAAGG
[49 nt withheld, positions 3077-3125]
T
[91 nt withheld, positions 3127-3217]
G
[124 nt withheld, positions 3219-3342]
CAGGTGGCACTTTTCGGGGAAATGTGCGCGGAACCCCTATTTGTTTATTTTTCTAAATACATTCAAATAT
GTATCCGCTCATGAGACAATAACCCTGATAAATGCTTCAATAATATTGAAAAAGGAAGAGTCCTGAGGCG
GAAAGAACCAGCTGTGGAATGTGTGTCAGTTAGGGTGTGGAAAGTCCCCAGGCTCCCCAGCAGGCAGAAG
TATGCAAAGCATGCATCTCAATTAGTCAGCAACCAGGTGTGGAAAGTCCCCAGGCTCCCCAGCAGGCAGA
AGTATGCAAAGCATGCATCTCAATTAGTCAGCAACCATAGTCCCGCCCCTAACTCCGCCCATCCCGCCCC
TAACTCCGCCCAGTTCCGCCCATTCTCCGCCCCATGGCTGACTAATTTTTTTTATTTATGCAGAGGCCGA
GGCCGCCTCGGCCTCTGAGCTATTCCAGAAGTAGTGAGGAGGCTTTTTTGGAGGCCTAGGCTTTTGCAAA
GATCGATCAAGAGACAGGATGAGGATCGTTTCGCATGATTGAACAAGATGGATTGCACGCAGGTTCTCCG
GCCGCTTGGGTGGAGAGGCTATTCGGCTATGACTGGGCACAACAGACAATCGGCTGCTCTGATGCCGCCG
TGTTCCGGCTGTCAGCGCAGGGGCGCCCGGTTCTTTTTGTCAAGACCGACCTGTCCGGTGCCCTGAATGA
ACTGCAAGACGAGGCAGCGCGGCTATCGTGGCTGGCCACGACGGGCGTTCCTTGCGCAGCTGTGCTCGAC
GTTGTCACTGAAGCGGGAAGGGACTGGCTGCTATTGGGCGAAGTGCCGGGGCAGGATCTCCTGTCATCTC
ACCTTGCTCCTGCCGAGAAAGTATCCATCATGGCTGATGCAATGCGGCGGCTGCATACGCTTGATCCGGC
TACCTGCCCATTCGACCACCAAGCGAAACATCGCATCGAGCGAGCACGTACTCGGATGGAAGCCGGTCTT
GTCGATCAGGATGATCTGGACGAAGAGCATCAGGGGCTCGCGCCAGCCGAACTGTTCGCCAGGCTCAAGG
CGAGCATGCCCGACGGCGAGGATCTCGTCGTGACCCATGGCGATGCCTGCTTGCCGAATATCATGGTGGA
AAATGGCCGCTTTTCTGGATTCATCGACTGTGGCCGGCTGGGTGTGGCGGACCGCTATCAGGACATAGCG
TTGGCTACCCGTGATATTGCTGAAGAGCTTGGCGGCGAATGGGCTGACCGCTTCCTCGTGCTTTACGGTA
TCGCCGCTCCCGATTCGCAGCGCATCGCCTTCTATCGCCTTCTTGACGAGTTCTTCTGAGCGGGACTCTG
GGGTTCGAAATGACCGACCAAGCGACGCCCAACCTGCCATCACGAGATTTCGATTCCACCGCCGCCTTCT
ATGAAAGGTTGGGCTTCGGAATCGTTTTCCGGGACGCCGGCTGGATGATCCTCCAGCGCGGGGATCTCAT
GCTGGAGTTCTTCGCCCACCCTAGGGGGAGGCTAACTGAAACACGGAAGGAGACAATACCGGAAGGAACC
CGCGCTATGACGGCAATAAAAAGACAGAATAAAACGCACGGTGTTGGGTCGTTTGTTCATAAACGCGGGG
TTCGGTCCCAGGGCTGGCACTCTGTCGATACCCCACCGAGACCCCATTGGGGCCAATACGCCCGCGTTTC
TTCCTTTTCCCCACCCCACCCCCCAAGTTCGGGTGAAGGCCCAGGGCTCGCAGCCAACGTCGGGGCGGCA
GGCCCTGCCATAGCCTCAGGTTACTCATATATACTTTAGATTGATTTAAAACTTCATTTTTAATTTAAAA
GGATCTAGGTGAAGATCCTTTTTGATAATCTCATGACCAAAATCCCTTAACGTGAGTTTTCGTTCCACTG
AGCGTCAGACCCCGTAGAAAAGATCAAAGGATCTTCTTGAGATCCTTTTTTTCTGCGCGTAATCTGCTGC
TTGCAAACAAAAAAACCACCGCTACCAGCGGTGGTTTGTTTGCCGGATCAAGAGCTACCAACTCTTTTTC
CGAAGGTAACTGGCTTCAGCAGAGCGCAGATACCAAATACTGTCCTTCTAGTGTAGCCGTAGTTAGGCCA
CCACTTCAAGAACTCTGTAGCACCGCCTACATACCTCGCTCTGCTAATCCTGTTACCAGTGGCTGCTGCC
AGTGGCGATAAGTCGTGTCTTACCGGGTTGGACTCAAGACGATAGTTACCGGATAAGGCGCAGCGGTCGG
GCTGAACGGGGGGTTCGTGCACACAGCCCAGCTTGGAGCGAACGACCTACACCGAACTGAGATACCTACA
GCGTGAGCTATGAGAAAGCGCCACGCTTCCCGAAGGGAGAAAGGCGGACAGGTATCCGGTAAGCGGCAGG
GTCGGAACAGGAGAGCGCACGAGGGAGCTTCCAGGGGGAAACGCCTGGTATCTTTATAGTCCTGTCGGGT
TTCGCCACCTCTGACTTGAGCGTCGATTTTTGTGATGCTCGTCAGGGGGGCGGAGCCTATGGAAAAACGC
CAGCAACGCGGCCTTTTTACGGTTCCTGGCCTTTTGCTGGCCTTTTGCTCACATGTTCTTTCCTGCGTTA
TCCCCTGATTCTGTGGATAACCGTATTACCGCCATGCAT
Features (pLannotate 1.2.2; 18 found; start..end, strand, type, name):
     61..364     +  enhancer       CMV enhancer: human cytomegalovirus immediate early enhancer
    365..568     +  promoter       CMV promoter: human cytomegalovirus (CMV) immediate early promoter
    600..1664    +  CDS            lacI: lac repressor; lacI; The lac repressor binds to the lac operator to inhibit transcription in E. coli. This inhibition can be relieved by adding lactose or isopropyl-β-D-thiogalactopyranoside (IPTG).
   1725..2441    +  CDS            EGFP: EGFP is a basic (constitutively fluorescent) green fluorescent protein published in 1996, derived from Aequorea victoria. It is reported to be a rapidly-maturing weak dimer with moderate acid sensitivity.
   2468..2486    +  misc_feature   MCS (fragment): pBluescript multiple cloning site
   2487..2506    +  CDS            capTEV™ (fragment): composite tag for in vivo biotinylation, TEV protease cleavage, and 6xHis tagging
   2520..2564    +  CDS            S-Tag: affinity and epitope tag derived from pancreatic ribonuclease A
   2583..2635    +  misc_feature   MCS: multiple cloning site
   2652..2736    +  CDS            large T antigen (fragment): large T antigen from SV40 (simian virus 40)
   2759..2880    +  polyA_signal   SV40 poly(A) signal: SV40 polyadenylation signal
   2914..3342    -  rep_origin     f1 ori (sequence partly withheld): f1 bacteriophage origin of replication; arrow indicates direction of (+) strand synthesis
   3369..3473    +  promoter       AmpR promoter: bla
   3475..3832    +  promoter       SV40 promoter: SV40 enhancer and early promoter
   3867..4661    +  CDS            NeoR/KanR: aminoglycoside phosphotransferase from Tn5; aph(3')-II (or nptII); confers resistance to neomycin, kanamycin, and G418 (Geneticin®)
   4682..4834    +  CDS            ble (fragment): BLE_KLEPN - Experimental evidence at protein level: Swiss-Prot protein existence level 1. Binding protein with a strong affinity to the bleomycin family of antibiotics. Binds to CL990; an antimitotic-antibiotic compound. From Klebsiella pneumoniae.
   4893..4940    +  polyA_signal   HSV TK poly(A) signal: herpes simplex virus thymidine kinase polyadenylation signal (Cole and Stacy, 1985)
   5031..5047    -  polyA_signal   bGH poly(A) signal (fragment): bovine growth hormone polyadenylation signal
   5269..5857    +  rep_origin     ori: high-copy-number ColE1/pMB1/pBR322/pUC origin of replication
