>Addgene plasmid #115902 | pLacI-LAP | addgene full sequence | sequence record 224869 | Addgene NGS Result
GTGATGCGGTTTTGGCAGTACATCAATGGGCGTGGATAGCGGTTTGACTCACGGGGATTTCCAAGTCTCC
ACCCCATTGACGTCAATGGGAGTTTGTTTTGGCACCAAAATCAACGGGACTTTCCAAAATGTCGTAACAA
CTCCGCCCCATTGACGCAAATGGGCGGTAGGCGTGTACGGTGGGAGGTCTATATAAGCAGAGCTGGTTTA
GTGAACCGTCAGATCCGCTAGCATGGTGAAACCAGTAACGTTATACGATGTCGCAGAGTATGCCGGTGTC
TCTTATCAGACCGTTTCCCGCGTGGTGAACCAGGCCAGCCACGTTTCTGCGAAAACGCGGGAAAAAGTGG
AAGCGGCGATGGCGGAGCTGAATTACATTCCCAACCGCGTGGCACAACAACTGGCGGGCAAACAGTCGTT
GCTGATTGGCGTTGCCACCTCCAGTCTGGCCCTGCACGCGCCGTCGCAAATTGTCGCGGCGATTAAATCT
CGCGCCGATCAACTGGGTGCCAGCGTGGTGGTGTCGATGGTAGAACGAAGCGGCGTCGAAGCCTGTAAAG
CGGCGGTGCACAATCTTCTCGCGCAACGCGTCAGTGGGCTGATCATTAACTATCCGCTGGATGACCAGGA
TGCCATTGCTGTGGAAGCTGCCTGCACTAATGTTCCGGCGTTATTTCTTGATGTCTCTGACCAGACACCC
ATCAACAGTATTATTTTCTCCCATGAAGACGGTACGCGACTGGGCGTGGAGCATCTGGTCGCATTGGGTC
ACCAGCAAATCGCGCTGTTAGCGGGCCCATTAAGTTCTGTCTCGGCGCGTCTGCGTCTGGCTGGCTGGCA
TAAATATCTCACTCGCAATCAAATTCAGCCGATAGCGGAACGGGAAGGCGACTGGAGTGCCATGTCCGGT
TTTCAACAAACCATGCAAATGCTGAATGAGGGCATCGTTCCCACTGCGATGCTGGTTGCCAACGATCAGA
TGGCGCTGGGCGCAATGCGCGCCATTACCGAGTCCGGGCTGCGCGTTGGTGCGGATATCTCGGTAGTGGG
ATACGACGATACCGAAGACAGCTCATGTTATATCCCGCCGTTAACCACCATCAAACAGGATTTTCGCCTG
CTGGGGCAAACCAGCGTGGACCGCTTGCTGCAACTCTCTCAGGGCCAGGCGGTGAAGGGCAATCAGCTGT
TGCCCGTCTCACTGGTGAAAAGAAAAACCACCCTGGCGCCCAATACGCAAACCGCCTCTCCCCGCGCGTT
GGCCGATTCATTAATGCAGCTGGCACGACAGGTTTCCCGAAGCAGCCTGAGGCCTCCTAAGAAGAAGAGG
AAGGTTGGGCTAGCGCTACCGGTCGCCACCATGGTGAGCAAGGGCGAGGAGCTGTTCACCGGGGTGGTGC
CCATCCTGGTCGAGCTGGACGGCGACGTAAACGGCCACAAGTTCAGCGTGTCCGGCGAGGGCGAGGGCGA
TGCCACCTACGGCAAGCTGACCCTGAAGTTCATCTGCACCACCGGCAAGCTGCCCGTGCCCTGGCCCACC
CTCGTGACCACCCTGACCTACGGCGTGCAGTGCTTCAGCCGCTACCCCGACCACATGAAGCAGCACGACT
TCTTCAAGTCCGCCATGCCCGAAGGCTACGTCCAGGAGCGCACCATCTTCTTCAAGGACGACGGCAACTA
CAAGACCCGCGCCGAGGTGAAGTTCGAGGGCGACACCCTGGTGAACCGCATCGAGCTGAAGGGCATCGAC
TTCAAGGAGGACGGCAACATCCTGGGGCACAAGCTGGAGTACAACTACAACAGCCACAACGTCTATATCA
TGGCCGACAAGCAGAAGAACGGCATCAAGGTGAACTTCAAGATCCGCCACAACATCGAGGACGGCAGCGT
GCAGCTCGCCGACCACTACCAGCAGAACACCCCCATCGGCGACGGCCCCGTGCTGCTGCCCGACAACCAC
TACCTGAGCACCCAGTCCGCCCTGAGCAAAGACCCCAACGAGAAGCGCGATCACATGGTCCTGCTGGAGT
TCGTGACCGCCGCCGGGATCACTCTCGGCATGGACGAGCTGTACAAGTCCGGAGGGGATCGGTGGAGCTC
CACCGGTGGCGGCCGCTCTAGAGAGAATCTTTATTTTCAGGGCGCCGCCAAATTCAAAGAAACCGCTGCT
GCTAAATTCGAACGCCAGCACATGGACAGCGGAGGTGGAGGTACTAGTCTCGAGCTCAAGCTTCGAATTC
TGCAGTCGACGGTACCGCGGGCCCGGGATCCACCGGATCTAGATAACTGATCATAATCAGCCATACCACA
TTTGTAGAGGTTTTACTTGCTTTAAAAAACCTCCCACACCTCCCCCTGAACCTGAAACATAAAATGAATG
CAATTGTTGTTGTTAACTTGTTTATTGCAGCTTATAATGGTTACAAATAAAGCAATAGCATCACAAATTT
CACAAATAAAGCATTTTTTTCACTGCATTCTAGTTGTGGTTTGTCCAAACTCATCAATGTATCTTAACGC
GTAAATTGTAAGCGTTAATATTTTGTTAAAATTCGCGTTAAATTTTTGTTAAATCAGCTCATTTTTTAAC
CAATAGGCCGAAATCGGCAAAATCCCTTATAAATCAAAAGAATAGACCGAGATAGGGT
[37 nt withheld, positions 2649-2685]
AAAGAACGTGGACTCCAACGTCAAAGG
[49 nt withheld, positions 2713-2761]
T
[91 nt withheld, positions 2763-2853]
G
[124 nt withheld, positions 2855-2978]
CAGGTGGCACTTTTCGGGGAAATGTGCGCGGAACCCCTATTTGTTTATTTTTCTAAATACATTCAAATAT
GTATCCGCTCATGAGACAATAACCCTGATAAATGCTTCAATAATATTGAAAAAGGAAGAGTCCTGAGGCG
GAAAGAACCAGCTGTGGAATGTGTGTCAGTTAGGGTGTGGAAAGTCCCCAGGCTCCCCAGCAGGCAGAAG
TATGCAAAGCATGCATCTCAATTAGTCAGCAACCAGGTGTGGAAAGTCCCCAGGCTCCCCAGCAGGCAGA
AGTATGCAAAGCATGCATCTCAATTAGTCAGCAACCATAGTCCCGCCCCTAACTCCGCCCATCCCGCCCC
TAACTCCGCCCAGTTCCGCCCATTCTCCGCCCCATGGCTGACTAATTTTTTTTATTTATGCAGAGGCCGA
GGCCGCCTCGGCCTCTGAGCTATTCCAGAAGTAGTGAGGAGGCTTTTTTGGAGGCCTAGGCTTTTGCAAA
GATCGATCAAGAGACAGGATGAGGATCGTTTCGCATGATTGAACAAGATGGATTGCACGCAGGTTCTCCG
GCCGCTTGGGTGGAGAGGCTATTCGGCTATGACTGGGCACAACAGACAATCGGCTGCTCTGATGCCGCCG
TGTTCCGGCTGTCAGCGCAGGGGCGCCCGGTTCTTTTTGTCAAGACCGACCTGTCCGGTGCCCTGAATGA
ACTGCAAGACGAGGCAGCGCGGCTATCGTGGCTGGCCACGACGGGCGTTCCTTGCGCAGCTGTGCTCGAC
GTTGTCACTGAAGCGGGAAGGGACTGGCTGCTATTGGGCGAAGTGCCGGGGCAGGATCTCCTGTCATCTC
ACCTTGCTCCTGCCGAGAAAGTATCCATCATGGCTGATGCAATGCGGCGGCTGCATACGCTTGATCCGGC
TACCTGCCCATTCGACCACCAAGCGAAACATCGCATCGAGCGAGCACGTACTCGGATGGAAGCCGGTCTT
GTCGATCAGGATGATCTGGACGAAGAGCATCAGGGGCTCGCGCCAGCCGAACTGTTCGCCAGGCTCAAGG
CGAGCATGCCCGACGGCGAGGATCTCGTCGTGACCCATGGCGATGCCTGCTTGCCGAATATCATGGTGGA
AAATGGCCGCTTTTCTGGATTCATCGACTGTGGCCGGCTGGGTGTGGCGGACCGCTATCAGGACATAGCG
TTGGCTACCCGTGATATTGCTGAAGAGCTTGGCGGCGAATGGGCTGACCGCTTCCTCGTGCTTTACGGTA
TCGCCGCTCCCGATTCGCAGCGCATCGCCTTCTATCGCCTTCTTGACGAGTTCTTCTGAGCGGGACTCTG
GGGTTCGAAATGACCGACCAAGCGACGCCCAACCTGCCATCACGAGATTTCGATTCCACCGCCGCCTTCT
ATGAAAGGTTGGGCTTCGGAATCGTTTTCCGGGACGCCGGCTGGATGATCCTCCAGCGCGGGGATCTCAT
GCTGGAGTTCTTCGCCCACCCTAGGGGGAGGCTAACTGAAACACGGAAGGAGACAATACCGGAAGGAACC
CGCGCTATGACGGCAATAAAAAGACAGAATAAAACGCACGGTGTTGGGTCGTTTGTTCATAAACGCGGGG
TTCGGTCCCAGGGCTGGCACTCTGTCGATACCCCACCGAGACCCCATTGGGGCCAATACGCCCGCGTTTC
TTCCTTTTCCCCACCCCACCCCCCAAGTTCGGGTGAAGGCCCAGGGCTCGCAGCCAACGTCGGGGCGGCA
GGCCCTGCCATAGCCTCAGGTTACTCATATATACTTTAGATTGATTTAAAACTTCATTTTTAATTTAAAA
GGATCTAGGTGAAGATCCTTTTTGATAATCTCATGACCAAAATCCCTTAACGTGAGTTTTCGTTCCACTG
AGCGTCAGACCCCGTAGAAAAGATCAAAGGATCTTCTTGAGATCCTTTTTTTCTGCGCGTAATCTGCTGC
TTGCAAACAAAAAAACCACCGCTACCAGCGGTGGTTTGTTTGCCGGATCAAGAGCTACCAACTCTTTTTC
CGAAGGTAACTGGCTTCAGCAGAGCGCAGATACCAAATACTGTTCTTCTAGTGTAGCCGTAGTTAGGCCA
CCACTTCAAGAACTCTGTAGCACCGCCTACATACCTCGCTCTGCTAATCCTGTTACCAGTGGCTGCTGCC
AGTGGCGATAAGTCGTGTCTTACCGGGTTGGACTCAAGACGATAGTTACCGGATAAGGCGCAGCGGTCGG
GCTGAACGGGGGGTTCGTGCACACAGCCCAGCTTGGAGCGAACGACCTACACCGAACTGAGATACCTACA
GCGTGAGCTATGAGAAAGCGCCACGCTTCCCGAAGGGAGAAAGGCGGACAGGTATCCGGTAAGCGGCAGG
GTCGGAACAGGAGAGCGCACGAGGGAGCTTCCAGGGGGAAACGCCTGGTATCTTTATAGTCCTGTCGGGT
TTCGCCACCTCTGACTTGAGCGTCGATTTTTGTGATGCTCGTCAGGGGGGCGGAGCCTATGGAAAAACGC
CAGCAACGCGGCCTTTTTACGGTTCCTGGCCTTTTGCTGGCCTTTTGCTCACATGTTCTTTCCTGCGTTA
TCCCCTGATTCTGTGGATAACCGTATTACCGCCATGCATTAGTTATTAATAGTAATCAATTACGGGGTCA
TTAGTTCATAGCCCATATATGGAGTTCCGCGTTACATAACTTACGGTAAATGGCCCGCCTGGCTGACCGC
CCAACGACCCCCGCCCATTGACGTCAATAATGACGTATGTTCCCATAGTAACGCCAATAGGGACTTTCCA
TTGACGTCAATGGGTGGAGTATTTACGGTAAACTGCCCACTTGGCAGTACATCAAGTGTATCATATGCCA
AGTACGCCCCCTATTGACGTCAATGACGGTAAATGGCCCGCCTGGCATTATGCCCAGTACATGACCTTAT
GGGACTTTCCTACTTGGCAGTACATCTACGTATTAGTCATCGCTATTACCATG
Features (pLannotate 1.2.2; 18 found; start..end, strand, type, name):
      1..204     +  promoter       CMV promoter: human cytomegalovirus (CMV) immediate early promoter
    236..1300    +  CDS            lacI: lac repressor; lacI; The lac repressor binds to the lac operator to inhibit transcription in E. coli. This inhibition can be relieved by adding lactose or isopropyl-β-D-thiogalactopyranoside (IPTG).
   1361..2077    +  CDS            EGFP: EGFP is a basic (constitutively fluorescent) green fluorescent protein published in 1996, derived from Aequorea victoria. It is reported to be a rapidly-maturing weak dimer with moderate acid sensitivity.
   2104..2122    +  misc_feature   MCS (fragment): pBluescript multiple cloning site
   2123..2142    +  CDS            capTEV™ (fragment): composite tag for in vivo biotinylation, TEV protease cleavage, and 6xHis tagging
   2156..2200    +  CDS            S-Tag: affinity and epitope tag derived from pancreatic ribonuclease A
   2219..2271    +  misc_feature   MCS: multiple cloning site
   2288..2372    +  CDS            large T antigen (fragment): large T antigen from SV40 (simian virus 40)
   2395..2516    +  polyA_signal   SV40 poly(A) signal: SV40 polyadenylation signal
   2550..2978    -  rep_origin     f1 ori (sequence partly withheld): f1 bacteriophage origin of replication; arrow indicates direction of (+) strand synthesis
   3005..3109    +  promoter       AmpR promoter: bla
   3111..3468    +  promoter       SV40 promoter: SV40 enhancer and early promoter
   3503..4297    +  CDS            NeoR/KanR: aminoglycoside phosphotransferase from Tn5; aph(3')-II (or nptII); confers resistance to neomycin, kanamycin, and G418 (Geneticin®)
   4318..4470    +  CDS            ble (fragment): BLE_KLEPN - Experimental evidence at protein level: Swiss-Prot protein existence level 1. Binding protein with a strong affinity to the bleomycin family of antibiotics. Binds to CL990; an antimitotic-antibiotic compound. From Klebsiella pneumoniae.
   4529..4576    +  polyA_signal   HSV TK poly(A) signal: herpes simplex virus thymidine kinase polyadenylation signal (Cole and Stacy, 1985)
   4667..4683    -  polyA_signal   bGH poly(A) signal (fragment): bovine growth hormone polyadenylation signal
   4905..5493    +  rep_origin     ori: high-copy-number ColE1/pMB1/pBR322/pUC origin of replication
   5668..5971    +  enhancer       CMV enhancer: human cytomegalovirus immediate early enhancer
