[The description below was written by a language model from this plasmid's Addgene catalogue record and pLannotate feature annotations shown in this document.]
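Description:
pLacI-LAP is an empty mammalian expression backbone for producing proteins fused at their N terminus to the lac repressor and a LAP (localization and affinity purification) tag. The catalogue lists the vector type as lentiviral. However, neither annotated full sequence (depositor and NGS, both 5,971 nt, with the same features from different start points) shows LTRs, a packaging signal, RRE or WPRE. The annotated layout instead looks like a conventional transfection plasmid. It is propagated in E. coli from a high-copy ColE1/pUC origin under kanamycin selection, and it also carries an f1 origin. The NeoR/KanR gene sits behind tandem bacterial (AmpR/bla) and SV40 early promoters and is followed by an HSV TK polyadenylation signal. This arrangement means the same marker gives kanamycin resistance in bacteria and can support G418 selection in mammalian cells.

The expression cassette is driven by the CMV immediate-early enhancer and promoter. It encodes lacI, followed by EGFP, a short region annotated as a fragment of a TEV-cleavage composite tag, and an S-tag. EGFP and the S-tag together make up the LAP module, allowing both fluorescence imaging and affinity purification. A multiple cloning site downstream of the S-tag accepts the gene of interest. It is followed by a short SV40 large T antigen fragment, whose role the record does not state, and the SV40 polyadenylation signal.

Because LacI binds lac operator sequences, such fusions are generally used to tether a protein to integrated lac operator arrays in cells and to observe what it recruits there. The associated publication concerns BUB protein recruitment modules in the kinetochore scaffold KNL1, but the record itself does not describe a specific assay.
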