Addgene plasmid #115902: pLacI-LAP
Purpose: (Empty Backbone) Backbone for expressing LacI-LAP-fused proteins.
Depositing lab: Geert Kops. Depositing organization: Hubrecht Institute. Publication: Arrayed BUB recruitment modules in the kinetochore scaffold KNL1 promote accurate chromosome segregation. Vleugel M, Tromer E, Omerzu M, Groenewold V, Nijenhuis W, Snel B, Kops GJ. J Cell Biol. 2013 Dec 23;203(6):943-55. doi: 10.1083/jcb.201307016. PubMed 24344183.
Backbone
  Vector backbone: pLacI
  Vector type: Lentiviral
  Tag / fusion protein: EGFP (N terminal on backbone)
Growth in bacteria
  Bacterial resistance: Kanamycin, 50 μg/mL
  Growth temperature: 37°C
  Growth strain: NEB Stable
  Copy number: High Copy
Gene/Insert
  Gene/Insert name: None
  Tag / fusion protein: EGFP (N terminal on backbone)
Terms and licenses: Academic/Nonprofit Terms; Industry Terms: Not Available to Industry
How to cite: pLacI-LAP was a gift from Geert Kops (Addgene plasmid # 115902 ; http://n2t.net/addgene:115902 ; RRID:Addgene_115902)
